>Addgene plasmid #206192 | pTubulin-miRFP704nano | addgene full sequence | sequence record 410745 | Addgene NGS Result
GAACAACACTCAACCCTATCTCGGTCTATTCTTTTGATTTATAAGGGATTTTGCCGATTTCGGCCTATTG
GTTAAAAAATGAGCTGATTTAACAAAAATTTAACGCGAATTAATTCTGTGGAATGTGTGTCAGTTAGGGT
GTGGAAAGTCCCCAGGCTCCCCAGCAGGCAGAAGTATGCAAAGCATGCATCTCAATTAGTCAGCAACCAG
GTGTGGAAAGTCCCCAGGCTCCCCAGCAGGCAGAAGTATGCAAAGCATGCATCTCAATTAGTCAGCAACC
ATAGTCCCGCCCCTAACTCCGCCCATCCCGCCCCTAACTCCGCCCAGTTCCGCCCATTCTCCGCCCCATG
GCTGACTAATTTTTTTTATTTATGCAGAGGCCGAGGCCGCCTCTGCCTCTGAGCTATTCCAGAAGTAGTG
AGGAGGCTTTTTTGGAGGCCTAGGCTTTTGCAAAAAGCTCCCGGGAGCTTGTATATCCATTTTCGGATCT
GATCAGCACGTGTTGACAATTAATCATCGGCATAGTATATCGGCATAGTATAATACGACAAGGTGAGGAA
CTAAACCATGGCCAAGTTGACCAGTGCCGTTCCGGTGCTCACCGCGCGCGACGTCGCCGGAGCGGTCGAG
TTCTGGACCGACCGGCTCGGGTTCTCCCGGGACTTCGTGGAGGACGACTTCGCCGGTGTGGTCCGGGACG
ACGTGACCCTGTTCATCAGCGCGGTCCAGGACCAGGTGGTGCCGGACAACACCCTGGCCTGGGTGTGGGT
GCGCGGCCTGGACGAGCTGTACGCCGAGTGGTCGGAGGTCGTGTCCACGAACTTCCGGGACGCCTCCGGG
CCGGCCATGACCGAGATCGGCGAGCAGCCGTGGGGGCGGGAGTTCGCCCTGCGCGACCCGGCCGGCAACT
GCGTGCACTTCGTGGCCGAGGAGCAGGACTGACACGTGCTACGAGATTTCGATTCCACCGCCGCCTTCTA
TGAAAGGTTGGGCTTCGGAATCGTTTTCCGGGACGCCGGCTGGATGATCCTCCAGCGCGGGGATCTCATG
CTGGAGTTCTTCGCCCACCCCAACTTGTTTATTGCAGCTTATAATGGTTACAAATAAAGCAATAGCATCA
CAAATTTCACAAATAAAGCATTTTTTTCACTGCATTCTAGTTGTGGTTTGTCCAAACTCATCAATGTATC
TTATCATGTCTGTATACCGTCGACCTCTAGCTAGAGCTTGGCGTAATCATGGTCATAGCTGTTTCCTGTG
TGAAATTGTTATCCGCTCACAATTCCACACAACATACGAGCCGGAAGCATAAAGTGTAAAGCCTGGGGTG
CCTAATGAGTGAGCTAACTCACATTAATTGCGTTGCGCTCACTGCCCGCTTTCCAGTCGGGAAACCTGTC
GTGCCAGCTGCATTAATGAATCGGCCAACGCGCGGGGAGAGGCGGTTTGCGTATTGGGCGCTCTTCCGCT
TCCTCGCTCACTGACTCGCTGCGCTCGGTCGTTCGGCTGCGGCGAGCGGTATCAGCTCACTCAAAGGCGG
TAATACGGTTATCCACAGAATCAGGGGATAACGCAGGAAAGAACATGTGAGCAAAAGGCCAGCAAAAGGC
CAGGAACCGTAAAAAGGCCGCGTTGCTGGCGTTTTTCCATAGGCTCCGCCCCCCTGACGAGCATCACAAA
AATCGACGCTCAAGTCAGAGGTGGCGAAACCCGACAGGACTATAAAGATACCAGGCGTTTCCCCCTGGAA
GCTCCCTCGTGCGCTCTCCTGTTCCGACCCTGCCGCTTACCGGATACCTGTCCGCCTTTCTCCCTTCGGG
AAGCGTGGCGCTTTCTCATAGCTCACGCTGTAGGTATCTCAGTTCGGTGTAGGTCGTTCGCTCCAAGCTG
GGCTGTGTGCACGAACCCCCCGTTCAGCCCGACCGCTGCGCCTTATCCGGTAACTATCGTCTTGAGTCCA
ACCCGGTAAGACACGACTTATCGCCACTGGCAGCAGCCACTGGTAACAGGATTAGCAGAGCGAGGTATGT
AGGCGGTGCTACAGAGTTCTTGAAGTGGTGGCCTAACTACGGCTACACTAGAAGAACAGTATTTGGTATC
TGCGCTCTGCTGAAGCCAGTTACCTTCGGAAAAAGAGTTGGTAGCTCTTGATCCGGCAAACAAACCACCG
CTGGTAGCGGTGGTTTTTTTGTTTGCAAGCAGCAGATTACGCGCAGAAAAAAAGGATCTCAAGAAGATCC
TTTGATCTTTTCTACGGGGTCTGACGCTCAGTGGAACGAAAACTCACGTTAAGGGATTTTGGTCATGAGA
TTATCAAAAAGGATCTTCACCTAGATCCTTTTAAATTAAAAATGAAGTTTTAAATCAATCTAAAGTATAT
ATGAGTAAACTTGGTCTGACAGTTACCAATGCTTAATCAGTGAGGCACCTATCTCAGCGATCTGTCTATT
TCGTTCATCCATAGTTGCCTGACTCCCCGTCGTGTAGATAACTACGATACGGGAGGGCTTACCATCTGGC
CCCAGTGCTGCAATGATACCGCGAGACCCACGCTCACCGGCTCCAGATTTATCAGCAATAAACCAGCCAG
CCGGAAGGGCCGAGCGCAGAAGTGGTCCTGCAACTTTATCCGCCTCCATCCAGTCTATTAATTGTTGCCG
GGAAGCTAGAGTAAGTAGTTCGCCAGTTAATAGTTTGCGCAACGTTGTTGCCATTGCTACAGGCATCGTG
GTGTCACGCTCGTCGTTTGGTATGGCTTCATTCAGCTCCGGTTCCCAACGATCAAGGCGAGTTACATGAT
CCCCCATGTTGTGCAAAAAAGCGGTTAGCTCCTTCGGTCCTCCGATCGTTGTCAGAAGTAAGTTGGCCGC
AGTGTTATCACTCATGGTTATGGCAGCACTGCATAATTCTCTTACTGTCATGCCATCCGTAAGATGCTTT
TCTGTGACTGGTGAGTACTCAACCAAGTCATTCTGAGAATAGTGTATGCGGCGACCGAGTTGCTCTTGCC
CGGCGTCAATACGGGATAATACCGCGCCACATAGCAGAACTTTAAAAGTGCTCATCATTGGAAAACGTTC
TTCGGGGCGAAAACTCTCAAGGATCTTACCGCTGTTGAGATCCAGTTCGATGTAACCCACTCGTGCACCC
AACTGATCTTCAGCATCTTTTACTTTCACCAGCGTTTCTGGGTGAGCAAAAACAGGAAGGCAAAATGCCG
CAAAAAAGGGAATAAGGGCGACACGGAAATGTTGAATACTCATACTCTTCCTTTTTCAATATTATTGAAG
CATTTATCAGGGTTATTGTCTCATGAGCGGATACATATTTGAATGTATTTAGAAAAATAAACAAATAGGG
GTTCCGCGCACATTTCCCCGAAAAGTGCCACCTGACGTCGACGGATCGGGAGATCTCCCGATCCCCTATG
GTGCACTCTCAGTACAATCTGCTCTGATGCCGCATAGTTAAGCCAGTATCTGCTCCCTGCTTGTGTGTTG
GAGGTCGCTGAGTAGTGCGCGAGCAAAATTTAAGCTACAACAAGGCAAGGCTTGACCGACAATTGCATGA
AGAATCTGCTTAGGGTTAGGCGTTTTGCGCTGCTTCGCGATGTACGGGCCAGATATACGCGTTGACATTG
ATTATTGACTAGTTATTAATAGTAATCAATTACGGGGTCATTAGTTCATAGCCCATATATGGAGTTCCGC
GTTACATAACTTACGGTAAATGGCCCGCCTGGCTGACCGCCCAACGACCCCCGCCCATTGACGTCAATAA
TGACGTATGTTCCCATAGTAACGCCAATAGGGACTTTCCATTGACGTCAATGGGTGGAGTATTTACGGTA
AACTGCCCACTTGGCAGTACATCAAGTGTATCATATGCCAAGTACGCCCCCTATTGACGTCAATGACGGT
AAATGGCCCGCCTGGCATTATGCCCAGTACATGACCTTATGGGACTTTCCTACTTGGCAGTACATCTACG
TATTAGTCATCGCTATTACCATGGTGATGCGGTTTTGGCAGTACATCAATGGGCGTGGATAGCGGTTTGA
CTCACGGGGATTTCCAAGTCTCCACCCCATTGACGTCAATGGGAGTTTGTTTTGGCACCAAAATCAACGG
GACTTTCCAAAATGTCGTAACAACTCCGCCCCATTGACGCAAATGGGCGGTAGGCGTGTACGGTGGGAGG
TCTATATAAGCAGAGCTCTCTGGCTAACTAGAGAACCCACTGCTTACTGGCTTATCGAAATTAATACGAC
TCACTATAGGGAGACCCAAGCTGGCTAGTTAAGCTTGGTACCATGGCAAACCTGGACAAGATGCTGAACA
CCATCGTGACCGAGGTGCGCCAGTTCCTGCAAGTGGACAGAGTGTGCGTGTTCCAGTTCGAGGAAGATTA
CTCCGGCAGCGTCGTCGTGGAAGCCGTGGACGACAGATGGAACAGCATCCTGAAGACCCAGGTGCGGGAC
TGCTACTTCATGGAAACCAGAGGTGAGGAATACTTGCACGGCAGATACCAGGCCATCGCCGACATCTACC
AGGCCAATCTGCTGGAGAGCTACAGAGACCTGCTGGGCCAGTTTCAGGTGCGGGCCATTCTGGCTGTCCC
CATCATCAAGGGCAAGAAGCTGTGGGGCCTGCTGGTGGCCCACCAACTGGCTGCCCCTCGGAGCTGGCAG
ACCTGGGAAATCGAGTTCCTGAAACAGCAAGCCGTGGTGATGGGCATCGCCATCCAGCAGAGCGGAGGTG
GTGGATCAGGAGGAGGTGGTTCTGGAGGTGGTGGATCAGGAGGAAGATCTCGAGTGCGTGAGTGCATCTC
CATCCACGTTGGCCAGGCTGGTGTCCAGATTGGCAATGCCTGCTGGGAGCTCTACTGCCTGGAACACGGC
ATCCAGCCCGATGGCCAGATGCCAAGTGACAAGACCATTGGGGGAGGAGATGACTCCTTCAACACCTTCT
TCAGTGAGACGGGCGCTGGCAAGCACGTGCCCCGGGCTGTGTTTGTAGACTTGGAACCCACAGTCATTGA
TGAAGTTCGCACTGGCACCTACCGCCAGCTCTTCCACCCTGAGCAGCTCATCACAGGCAAGGAAGATGCT
GCCAATAACTATGCCCGAGGGCACTACACCATTGGCAAGGAGATCATTGACCTTGTGTTGGACCGAATTC
GCAAGCTGGCTGACCAGTGCACCGGTCTTCAGGGCTTCTTGGTTTTCCACAGCTTTGGTGGGGGAACTGG
TTCTGGGTTCACCTCCCTGCTCATGGAACGTCTCTCAGTTGATTATGGCAAGAAGTCCAAGCTGGAGTTC
TCCATTTACCCAGCACCCCAGGTTTCCACAGCTGTAGTTGAGCCCTACAACTCCATCCTCACCACCCACA
CCACCCTGGAGCACTCTGATTGTGCCTTCATGGTAGACAATGAGGCCATCTATGACATCTGTCGTAGAAA
CCTCGATATCGAGCGCCCAACCTACACTAACCTTAACCGCCTTATTAGCCAGATTGTGTCCTCCATCACT
GCTTCCCTGAGATTTGATGGAGCCCTGAATGTTGACCTGACAGAATTCCAGACCAACCTGGTGCCCTACC
CCCGCATCCACTTCCCTCTGGCCACATATGCCCCTGTCATCTCTGCTGAGAAAGCCTACCATGAACAGCT
TTCTGTAGCAGAGATCACCAATGCTTGCTTTGAGCCAGCCAACCAGATGGTGAAATGTGACCCTCGCCAT
GGTAAATACATGGCTTGCTGCCTGTTGTACCGTGGTGACGTGGTTCCCAAAGATGTCAATGCTGCCATTG
CCACCATCAAAACCAAGCGCAGCATCCAGTTTGTGGATTGGTGCCCCACTGGCTTCAAGGTTGGCATCAA
CTACCAGCCTCCCACTGTGGTGCCTGGTGGAGACCTGGCCAAGGTACAGAGAGCTGTGTGCATGCTGAGC
AACACCACAGCCATTGCTGAGGCCTGGGCTCGCCTGGACCACAAGTTTGACCTGATGTATGCCAAGCGTG
CCTTTGTTCACTGGTACGTGGGTGAGGGGATGGAGGAAGGCGAGTTTTCAGAGGCCCGTGAAGATATGGC
TGCCCTTGAGAAGGATTATGAGGAGGTTGGTGTGGATTCTGTTGAAGGAGAGGGTGAGGAAGAAGGAGAG
GAATACTAAGGATCCACCGGATCTAGAGGGCCCTTCGAACAAAAACTCATCTCAGAAGAGGATCTGAATA
TGCATACCGGTCATCATCACCATCACCATTGAGTTTAAACCCGCTGATCAGCCTCGACTGTGCCTTCTAG
TTGCCAGCCATCTGTTGTTTGCCCCTCCCCCGTGCCTTCCTTGACCCTGGAAGGTGCCACTCCCACTGTC
CTTTCCTAATAAAATGAGGAAATTGCATCGCATTGTCTGAGTAGGTGTCATTCTATTCTGGGGGGTGGGG
TGGGGCAGGACAGCAAGGGGGAGGATTGGGAAGACAATAGCAGGCATGCTGGGGATGCGGTGGGCTCTAT
GGCTTCTGAGGCGGAAAGAACCAGCTGGGGCTCTAGGGGGTATCCCC
[124 nt withheld, positions 6558-6681]
C
[91 nt withheld, positions 6683-6773]
A
[49 nt withheld, positions 6775-6823]
CCTTTGACGTTGGAGTCCACGTTCTTTAATAGTGGACTCTTGTTCCAAACTG
Features (pLannotate 1.2.2; 22 found; start..end, strand, type, name):
    125..454     +  promoter       SV40 promoter: SV40 enhancer and early promoter
    502..549     +  promoter       EM7 promoter: synthetic bacterial promoter&nbsp
    568..942     +  CDS            BleoR: antibiotic-binding protein; Sh ble from Streptoalloteichus hindustanus; confers resistance to bleomycin, phleomycin, and Zeocin™
    952..1077    +  CDS            ble (fragment): BLE_KLEPN - Experimental evidence at protein level: Swiss-Prot protein existence level 1. Binding protein with a strong affinity to the bleomycin family of antibiotics. Binds to CL990; an antimitotic-antibiotic compound. From Klebsiella pneumoniae.
   1072..1193    +  polyA_signal   SV40 poly(A) signal: SV40 polyadenylation signal
   1266..1282    -  protein_bind   lac operator: The lac repressor binds to the lac operator to inhibit transcription in E. coli. This inhibition can be relieved by adding lactose or isopropyl-β-D-thiogalactopyranoside (IPTG). lac repressor encoded by lacI
   1290..1320    -  promoter       lac promoter: promoter for the E. coli lac operon
   1335..1356    -  protein_bind   CAP binding site: CAP binding activates transcription in the presence of cAMP. E. coli catabolite activator protein
   1369..1461    -  CDS            lacI (fragment): lac repressor; lacI; The lac repressor binds to the lac operator to inhibit transcription in E. coli. This inhibition can be relieved by adding lactose or isopropyl-β-D-thiogalactopyranoside (IPTG).
   1644..2232    -  rep_origin     ori: high-copy-number ColE1/pMB1/pBR322/pUC origin of replication
   2403..3263    -  CDS            AmpR: β-lactamase; bla; confers resistance to ampicillin, carbenicillin, and related antibiotics
   3264..3368    -  promoter       AmpR promoter: bla
   3427..3479    -  misc_feature   bom (fragment): basis of mobility region from pBR322
   3634..4013    +  enhancer       CMV enhancer: human cytomegalovirus immediate early enhancer
   4014..4217    +  promoter       CMV promoter: human cytomegalovirus (CMV) immediate early promoter
   4213..4246    +  LTR            5' LTR (truncated) (fragment): truncated 5' long terminal repeat (LTR) from HIV-1
   4262..4280    +  promoter       T7 promoter: promoter for bacteriophage T7 RNA polymerase
   4313..4753    +  CDS            miRFP670nano: miRFP670nano is a basic (constitutively fluorescent) near ir fluorescent protein published in 2019, derived from Nostoc punctiforme. It has very low acid sensitivity. It requires the cofactor biliverdin for fluorescence.
   4817..6166    +  CDS            TBA1B_BOVIN: Experimental evidence at protein level: Swiss-Prot protein existence level 1. Tubulin is the major constituent of microtubules. It binds two moles of GTP, one at an exchangeable site on the beta chain and one at a non-exchangeable site on the alpha chain. From Bos taurus (Bovine).
   6288..6512    +  polyA_signal   bGH poly(A) signal: bovine growth hormone polyadenylation signal
   6516..6537    +  promoter       SV40 promoter (fragment): SV40 enhancer and early promoter
   6558..111     +  rep_origin     f1 ori (across the origin) (sequence partly withheld): f1 bacteriophage origin of replication; arrow indicates direction of (+) strand synthesis
