[The description below was written by a language model from this plasmid's Addgene catalogue record and pLannotate feature annotations shown in this document.]
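Description:
pTubulin-miRFP704nano is a mammalian expression plasmid built on a pcDNA3.1 backbone that produces human alpha-tubulin fused at its N terminus to the near-infrared fluorescent protein miRFP704nano. The sequenced plasmid is about 6.9 kb. It replicates in E. coli at high copy from a ColE1/pUC-type origin and is selected with ampicillin through the bla gene. An f1 origin is also present, which would allow single-stranded DNA production. The feature table shows a second selection cassette in which the SV40 early promoter and the bacterial EM7 promoter drive the Sh ble gene, followed by an SV40 polyadenylation signal. This suggests a Zeocin-selectable version of the backbone that could support selection of stable mammalian lines, although the catalogue entry lists only ampicillin.

The 1,854 bp fusion insert was cloned between KpnI and BamHI sites. It is transcribed from the human CMV immediate-early enhancer and promoter and terminated by the bovine growth hormone polyadenylation signal. A T7 promoter lies just upstream of the coding region. The automated annotation labels the fluorescent protein as miRFP670nano and the tubulin as a bovine alpha-1B orthologue. These are most likely nearest database matches, since miRFP704nano is a red-shifted member of the miRFPnano family and alpha-tubulin is highly conserved across mammals; the catalogue record gives the insert as miRFP704nano and human alpha-tubulin. A short gap between the two annotated coding regions is consistent with a linker. The small HIV-1 LTR, lacI and bom fragments are probably incidental matches.

Like its miRFPnano relatives, the tag is a small protein that requires the biliverdin chromophore to fluoresce. The construct is intended for labelling microtubules in mammalian cells for near-infrared imaging.
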