Addgene plasmid #206192: pTubulin-miRFP704nano
Purpose: Human alpha-tubulin labelled with near-infrared fluorescent protein miRFP704nano
Depositing lab: Vladislav Verkhusha. Publication: Development of bright red-shifted miRFP704nano using structural analysis of miRFPnano proteins. Oliinyk OS, Pletnev S, Baloban M, Verkhusha VV. Protein Sci. 2023 Jun 22:e4709. doi: 10.1002/pro.4709. PubMed 37347539.
Backbone
  Vector backbone: pcDNA3.1
  Backbone manufacturer: Invitrogen
  Vector type: Mammalian Expression
Growth in bacteria
  Bacterial resistance: Ampicillin, 100 μg/mL
  Growth temperature: 37°C
  Growth strain: DH5alpha
  Copy number: High Copy
Gene/Insert
  Gene/Insert name: miRFP704nano-human alpha-tubulin
  Species: H. sapiens (human), Synthetic
  Insert size (bp): 1854
  Promoter: CMV
  Tag / fusion protein: miRFP704nano (N terminal on insert)
  Cloning method: Restriction Enzyme; 5′ cloning site KpnI (not destroyed); 3′ cloning site BamHI (not destroyed)
  Sequencing primers: 5′ CMV Forward; 3′ BGH Reverse
Terms and licenses: Academic/Nonprofit Terms; Industry Terms: Not Available to Industry
How to cite: pTubulin-miRFP704nano was a gift from Vladislav Verkhusha (Addgene plasmid # 206192 ; http://n2t.net/addgene:206192 ; RRID:Addgene_206192)
